Addgene plasmid #129609: mCherry-AlphaPix
Purpose: RhoGEF
Depositing lab: Dorus Gadella. Depositing organization: University of Amsterdam. Publication: Identification of guanine nucleotide exchange factors that increase Cdc42 activity in primary human endothelial cells. Reinhard NR, Van Der Niet S, Chertkova A, Postma M, Hordijk PL, Gadella TWJ Jr, Goedhart J. Small GTPases. 2019 Aug 30:1-15. doi: 10.1080/21541248.2019.1658509. PubMed 31469028.
Backbone
  Vector backbone: pEGFP-C1
  Backbone manufacturer: Clontech
  Vector type: Mammalian Expression
Growth in bacteria
  Bacterial resistance: Kanamycin, 50 μg/mL
  Growth temperature: 37°C
  Growth strain: DH5alpha
  Copy number: High Copy
Gene/Insert
  Gene/Insert name: Alpha-PIX
  Species: Synthetic
  Promoter: CMV
  Cloning method: Restriction Enzyme; 5′ cloning site Unknown (unknown if destroyed); 3′ cloning site Unknown (unknown if destroyed)
Terms and licenses: Academic/Nonprofit Terms; Industry Terms: Not Available to Industry
How to cite: mCherry-AlphaPix was a gift from Dorus Gadella (Addgene plasmid # 129609 ; http://n2t.net/addgene:129609 ; RRID:Addgene_129609)
