[The description below was written by a language model from this plasmid's Addgene catalogue record and pLannotate feature annotations shown in this document.]
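Description:
mCherry-AlphaPix is a mammalian expression plasmid built on the Clontech pEGFP-C1 backbone, in which the red fluorescent protein mCherry occupies the position normally held by EGFP. It is fused in frame to the N-terminus of Alpha-PIX. The feature table identifies the insert as a fragment matching human ARHGEF6 (also called COOL2 or PIXA), a Rho-family guanine nucleotide exchange factor annotated as acting on Rac1. The catalogue lists the insert species as synthetic, and the cloning sites used are not recorded. The fusion is transcribed from the human cytomegalovirus immediate early enhancer and promoter and terminated by the SV40 polyadenylation signal. The short "large T antigen" match just upstream of that signal probably reflects SV40-derived sequence around the terminator rather than a functional coding element.

The plasmid replicates in bacteria at high copy from a ColE1/pUC-type origin and also carries an f1 origin for single-stranded DNA production. Selection relies on the Tn5 aminoglycoside phosphotransferase (NeoR/KanR). This gene is driven by a bacterial bla promoter to give kanamycin resistance in E. coli, and by the SV40 enhancer/early promoter, with an HSV TK polyadenylation signal, to give G418 resistance in mammalian cells. The small ble and bGH poly(A) fragments appear to be residual or incidental matches within the backbone.

The recorded purpose is simply "RhoGEF". The associated publication screened guanine nucleotide exchange factors for their ability to raise Cdc42 activity in primary human endothelial cells. This suggests the construct is used to overexpress a fluorescently tagged Alpha-PIX, so that transfected cells and the protein's localisation can be identified by red fluorescence while GTPase activity is assessed.
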