Features (pLannotate 1.2.2; 14 found; start..end, strand, type, name):
     61..364     +  enhancer       CMV enhancer: human cytomegalovirus immediate early enhancer
    365..568     +  promoter       CMV promoter: human cytomegalovirus (CMV) immediate early promoter
    613..1320    +  CDS            mCherry: mCherry is a basic (constitutively fluorescent) red fluorescent protein published in 2004, derived from Discosoma sp.. It is reported to be a very rapidly-maturing monomer with low acid sensitivity.
   1321..3222    +  CDS            ARHGEF6 (fragment): ARHG6_HUMAN - Also known as COOL2, KIAA0006, PIXA. Experimental evidence at protein level: Swiss-Prot protein existence level 1. Acts as a RAC1 guanine nucleotide exchange factor (GEF). From Homo sapiens (Human).
   3251..3335    +  CDS            large T antigen (fragment): large T antigen from SV40 (simian virus 40)
   3358..3479    +  polyA_signal   SV40 poly(A) signal: SV40 polyadenylation signal
   3513..3941    -  rep_origin     f1 ori (sequence partly withheld): f1 bacteriophage origin of replication; arrow indicates direction of (+) strand synthesis
   3968..4072    +  promoter       AmpR promoter: bla
   4074..4431    +  promoter       SV40 promoter: SV40 enhancer and early promoter
   4466..5260    +  CDS            NeoR/KanR: aminoglycoside phosphotransferase from Tn5; aph(3')-II (or nptII); confers resistance to neomycin, kanamycin, and G418 (Geneticin®)
   5281..5433    +  CDS            ble (fragment): BLE_KLEPN - Experimental evidence at protein level: Swiss-Prot protein existence level 1. Binding protein with a strong affinity to the bleomycin family of antibiotics. Binds to CL990; an antimitotic-antibiotic compound. From Klebsiella pneumoniae.
   5492..5539    +  polyA_signal   HSV TK poly(A) signal: herpes simplex virus thymidine kinase polyadenylation signal (Cole and Stacy, 1985)
   5630..5646    -  polyA_signal   bGH poly(A) signal (fragment): bovine growth hormone polyadenylation signal
   5868..6456    +  rep_origin     ori: high-copy-number ColE1/pMB1/pBR322/pUC origin of replication
>Addgene plasmid #129609 | mCherry-AlphaPix | addgene full sequence | sequence record 261659 | Addgene NGS Result
TAGTTATTAATAGTAATCAATTACGGGGTCATTAGTTCATAGCCCATATATGGAGTTCCGCGTTACATAA
CTTACGGTAAATGGCCCGCCTGGCTGACCGCCCAACGACCCCCGCCCATTGACGTCAATAATGACGTATG
TTCCCATAGTAACGCCAATAGGGACTTTCCATTGACGTCAATGGGTGGAGTATTTACGGTAAACTGCCCA
CTTGGCAGTACATCAAGTGTATCATATGCCAAGTACGCCCCCTATTGACGTCAATGACGGTAAATGGCCC
GCCTGGCATTATGCCCAGTACATGACCTTATGGGACTTTCCTACTTGGCAGTACATCTACGTATTAGTCA
TCGCTATTACCATGGTGATGCGGTTTTGGCAGTACATCAATGGGCGTGGATAGCGGTTTGACTCACGGGG
ATTTCCAAGTCTCCACCCCATTGACGTCAATGGGAGTTTGTTTTGGCACCAAAATCAACGGGACTTTCCA
AAATGTCGTAACAACTCCGCCCCATTGACGCAAATGGGCGGTAGGCGTGTACGGTGGGAGGTCTATATAA
GCAGAGCTGGTTTAGTGAACCGTCAGATCCGCTAGCGCTACCGGTCGCCACCATGGTGAGCAAGGGCGAG
GAGGATAACATGGCCATCATCAAGGAGTTCATGCGCTTCAAGGTGCACATGGAGGGCTCCGTGAACGGCC
ACGAGTTCGAGATCGAGGGCGAGGGCGAGGGCCGCCCCTACGAGGGCACCCAGACCGCCAAGCTGAAGGT
GACCAAGGGTGGCCCCCTGCCCTTCGCCTGGGACATCCTGTCCCCTCAGTTCATGTACGGCTCCAAGGCC
TACGTGAAGCACCCCGCCGACATCCCCGACTACTTGAAGCTGTCCTTCCCCGAGGGCTTCAAGTGGGAGC
GCGTGATGAACTTCGAGGACGGCGGCGTGGTGACCGTGACCCAGGACTCCTCCCTGCAGGACGGCGAGTT
CATCTACAAGGTGAAGCTGCGCGGCACCAACTTCCCCTCCGACGGCCCCGTAATGCAGAAGAAGACCATG
GGCTGGGAGGCCTCCTCCGAGCGGATGTACCCCGAGGACGGCGCCCTGAAGGGCGAGATCAAGCAGAGGC
TGAAGCTGAAGGACGGCGGCCACTACGACGCTGAGGTCAAGACCACCTACAAGGCCAAGAAGCCCGTGCA
GCTGCCCGGCGCCTACAACGTCAACATCAAGTTGGACATCACCTCCCACAACGAGGACTACACCATCGTG
GAACAGTACGAACGCGCCGAGGGCCGCCACTCCACCGGCGGCATGGACGAGCTGTACAAGTCCGGACTCA
GATCTCGAGCTCAAGCTTCGAATTCCATGACGGAAAATGGAAGTCATCAGTTGATAGTAAAAGCAAGATT
CAACTTTAAGCAGACTAATGAGGATGAACTGTCAGTTTGTAAGGGGGACATCATTTACGTCACACGAGTT
GAAGAAGGAGGCTGGTGGGAAGGCACATTAAATGGGAGAACAGGCTGGTTCCCCAGTAATTATGTCCGTG
AAATTAAATCCAGTGAGAGACCTCTCTCCCCAAAAGCCGTCAAAGGATTTGAAACTGCTCCACTTACCAA
GAATTATTATACTGTGGTGTTACAGAACATCCTGGACACTGAAAAAGAATATGCTAAAGAACTTCAGTCT
CTTCTTGTTACTTACTTAAGACCCCTGCAGTCCAATAACAATCTGAGTACTGTGGAGGTTACATCTTTAC
TGGGAAACTTCGAGGAAGTATGCACATTTCAACAGACACTCTGCCAAGCCTTGGAAGAATGTTCAAAGTT
TCCAGAAAACCAGCACAAAGTAGGAGGTTGTCTACTGAGTCTCATGCCTCATTTTAAATCTATGTATCTG
GCTTACTGTGCAAACCATCCTTCAGCTGTAAATGTGCTCACTCAGCACAGTGATGAGTTGGAACAATTCA
TGGAAAATCAAGGTGCATCGAGCCCAGGTATCCTCATTTTAACAACAAACCTCAGCAAACCATTCATGCG
ACTGGAGAAATATGTTACTCTCTTGCAAGAGTTAGAACGGCATATGGAGGATACTCATCCAGATCATCAG
GATATTCTGAAAGCAATCGTAGCATTCAAAACTCTCATGGGGCAATGTCAAGATCTGAGGAAGAGAAAAC
AGCTGGAGTTACAGATACTGTCCGAACCTATTCAGGCATGGGAAGGAGAAGATATTAAAAACTTGGGAAA
TGTGATTTTTATGTCACAAGTAATGGTGCAGTATGGAGCATGTGAGGAAAAAGAGGAGCGGTACCTTATG
TTATTTTCAAATGTCCTGATAATGTTATCTGCAAGTCCTCGGATGAGTGGCTTTATCTATCAGGGAAAAA
TACCAATAGCAGGAACGGTGGTGACTAGATTAGATGAAATTGAAGGGAATGACTGCACATTTGAAATCAC
TGGTAACACAGTGGAGAGAATTGTGGTCCATTGTAACAACAACCAGGACTTCCAGGAATGGTTGGAGCAG
CTGAACAGACTGATCAGAGGACCTGCCTCTTGCAGTTCATTATCCAAAACCTCATCGTCATCATGTAGTG
CTCATTCTTCTTTTAGCTCTACCGGACAGCCCCGAGGACCCTTGGAACCTCCTCAAATTATAAAACCGTG
GAGTTTAAGTTGTCTACGACCTGCACCTCCACTTAGACCATCAGCAGCACTAGGTTATAAAGAGAGGATG
TCTTATATCTTAAAGGAGTCTAGTAAAAGCCCTAAAACGATGAAGAAATTTCTTCATAAAAGGAAGACTG
AGAGAAAACCATCGGAGGAGGAATATGTGATTAGGAAAAGTACAGCTGCTCTGGAAGAGGATGCTCAAAT
CCTTAAAGTGATCGAAGCCTACTGCACCAGCGCAAATTTTCAACAAGGCCATGGCTCAAGTACTCGAAAA
GATTCCATTCCACAAGTCCTACTCCCTGAGGAAGAGAAACTCATCATTGAAGAAACCAGAAGCAACGGCC
AGACCATCATGGAAGAAAAGAGCCTTGTTGATACTGTTTACGCCTTGAAGGACGAGGTCAGAGAACTGAA
GCAGGAAAATAAAAGAATGAAGCAATGCCTGGAAGAAGAACTGAAATCAAGAAGGGACCTAGAAAAGCTG
GTGCGGAGGCTTTTGAAGCAAACAGATGAGTGTATTCGAGGCGAGTCCAGTAGCAAGACCTCAATTCTTC
CATAATAAGGATCCACCGGATCTAGATAACTGATCATAATCAGCCATACCACATTTGTAGAGGTTTTACT
TGCTTTAAAAAACCTCCCACACCTCCCCCTGAACCTGAAACATAAAATGAATGCAATTGTTGTTGTTAAC
TTGTTTATTGCAGCTTATAATGGTTACAAATAAAGCAATAGCATCACAAATTTCACAAATAAAGCATTTT
TTTCACTGCATTCTAGTTGTGGTTTGTCCAAACTCATCAATGTATCTTAAGGCGTAAATTGTAAGCGTTA
ATATTTTGTTAAAATTCGCGTTAAATTTTTGTTAAATCAGCTCATTTTTTAACCAATAGGCCGAAATCGG
CAAAATCCCTTATAAATCAAAAGAATAGACCGAGATAGGGT
[37 nt withheld, positions 3612-3648]
AAAGAACGTGGACTCCAACGTCAAAGG
[49 nt withheld, positions 3676-3724]
T
[91 nt withheld, positions 3726-3816]
G
[124 nt withheld, positions 3818-3941]
CAGGTGGCACTTTTCGGGGAAATGTGCGCGGAACCCCTATTTGTTTATTTTTCTAAATACATTCAAATAT
GTATCCGCTCATGAGACAATAACCCTGATAAATGCTTCAATAATATTGAAAAAGGAAGAGTCCTGAGGCG
GAAAGAACCAGCTGTGGAATGTGTGTCAGTTAGGGTGTGGAAAGTCCCCAGGCTCCCCAGCAGGCAGAAG
TATGCAAAGCATGCATCTCAATTAGTCAGCAACCAGGTGTGGAAAGTCCCCAGGCTCCCCAGCAGGCAGA
AGTATGCAAAGCATGCATCTCAATTAGTCAGCAACCATAGTCCCGCCCCTAACTCCGCCCATCCCGCCCC
TAACTCCGCCCAGTTCCGCCCATTCTCCGCCCCATGGCTGACTAATTTTTTTTATTTATGCAGAGGCCGA
GGCCGCCTCGGCCTCTGAGCTATTCCAGAAGTAGTGAGGAGGCTTTTTTGGAGGCCTAGGCTTTTGCAAA
GATCGATCAAGAGACAGGATGAGGATCGTTTCGCATGATTGAACAAGATGGATTGCACGCAGGTTCTCCG
GCCGCTTGGGTGGAGAGGCTATTCGGCTATGACTGGGCACAACAGACAATCGGCTGCTCTGATGCCGCCG
TGTTCCGGCTGTCAGCGCAGGGGCGCCCGGTTCTTTTTGTCAAGACCGACCTGTCCGGTGCCCTGAATGA
ACTGCAAGACGAGGCAGCGCGGCTATCGTGGCTGGCCACGACGGGCGTTCCTTGCGCAGCTGTGCTCGAC
GTTGTCACTGAAGCGGGAAGGGACTGGCTGCTATTGGGCGAAGTGCCGGGGCAGGATCTCCTGTCATCTC
ACCTTGCTCCTGCCGAGAAAGTATCCATCATGGCTGATGCAATGCGGCGGCTGCATACGCTTGATCCGGC
TACCTGCCCATTCGACCACCAAGCGAAACATCGCATCGAGCGAGCACGTACTCGGATGGAAGCCGGTCTT
GTCGATCAGGATGATCTGGACGAAGAGCATCAGGGGCTCGCGCCAGCCGAACTGTTCGCCAGGCTCAAGG
CGAGCATGCCCGACGGCGAGGATCTCGTCGTGACCCATGGCGATGCCTGCTTGCCGAATATCATGGTGGA
AAATGGCCGCTTTTCTGGATTCATCGACTGTGGCCGGCTGGGTGTGGCGGACCGCTATCAGGACATAGCG
TTGGCTACCCGTGATATTGCTGAAGAGCTTGGCGGCGAATGGGCTGACCGCTTCCTCGTGCTTTACGGTA
TCGCCGCTCCCGATTCGCAGCGCATCGCCTTCTATCGCCTTCTTGACGAGTTCTTCTGAGCGGGACTCTG
GGGTTCGAAATGACCGACCAAGCGACGCCCAACCTGCCATCACGAGATTTCGATTCCACCGCCGCCTTCT
ATGAAAGGTTGGGCTTCGGAATCGTTTTCCGGGACGCCGGCTGGATGATCCTCCAGCGCGGGGATCTCAT
GCTGGAGTTCTTCGCCCACCCTAGGGGGAGGCTAACTGAAACACGGAAGGAGACAATACCGGAAGGAACC
CGCGCTATGACGGCAATAAAAAGACAGAATAAAACGCACGGTGTTGGGTCGTTTGTTCATAAACGCGGGG
TTCGGTCCCAGGGCTGGCACTCTGTCGATACCCCACCGAGACCCCATTGGGGCCAATACGCCCGCGTTTC
TTCCTTTTCCCCACCCCACCCCCCAAGTTCGGGTGAAGGCCCAGGGCTCGCAGCCAACGTCGGGGCGGCA
GGCCCTGCCATAGCCTCAGGTTACTCATATATACTTTAGATTGATTTAAAACTTCATTTTTAATTTAAAA
GGATCTAGGTGAAGATCCTTTTTGATAATCTCATGACCAAAATCCCTTAACGTGAGTTTTCGTTCCACTG
AGCGTCAGACCCCGTAGAAAAGATCAAAGGATCTTCTTGAGATCCTTTTTTTCTGCGCGTAATCTGCTGC
TTGCAAACAAAAAAACCACCGCTACCAGCGGTGGTTTGTTTGCCGGATCAAGAGCTACCAACTCTTTTTC
CGAAGGTAACTGGCTTCAGCAGAGCGCAGATACCAAATACTGTTCTTCTAGTGTAGCCGTAGTTAGGCCA
CCACTTCAAGAACTCTGTAGCACCGCCTACATACCTCGCTCTGCTAATCCTGTTACCAGTGGCTGCTGCC
AGTGGCGATAAGTCGTGTCTTACCGGGTTGGACTCAAGACGATAGTTACCGGATAAGGCGCAGCGGTCGG
GCTGAACGGGGGGTTCGTGCACACAGCCCAGCTTGGAGCGAACGACCTACACCGAACTGAGATACCTACA
GCGTGAGCTATGAGAAAGCGCCACGCTTCCCGAAGGGAGAAAGGCGGACAGGTATCCGGTAAGCGGCAGG
GTCGGAACAGGAGAGCGCACGAGGGAGCTTCCAGGGGGAAACGCCTGGTATCTTTATAGTCCTGTCGGGT
TTCGCCACCTCTGACTTGAGCGTCGATTTTTGTGATGCTCGTCAGGGGGGCGGAGCCTATGGAAAAACGC
CAGCAACGCGGCCTTTTTACGGTTCCTGGCCTTTTGCTGGCCTTTTGCTCACATGTTCTTTCCTGCGTTA
TCCCCTGATTCTGTGGATAACCGTATTACCGCCATGCAT
